Addgene plasmid #8705: Stat2 pBluescript SK (-)
Depositing lab: Jim Darnell. Depositing organization: Rockefeller University. Publication: Proteins of transcription factor ISGF-3: one gene encodes the 91-and 84-kDa ISGF-3 proteins that are activated by interferon alpha. Schindler C, Fu XY, Improta T, Aebersold R, Darnell JE Jr. Proc Natl Acad Sci U S A 1992 Aug 15;89(16):7836-9. 10.1073/pnas.89.16.7836 PubMed 1502203.
Backbone
  Vector backbone: pBluescript SK(-)
  Backbone size w/o insert (bp): 3000
  Vector type: Bacterial Expression
Growth in bacteria
  Bacterial resistance: Ampicillin, 100 μg/mL
  Growth temperature: 37°C
  Growth strain: DH5alpha
  Copy number: High Copy
Gene/Insert
  Gene/Insert name: Stat2
  Species: H. sapiens (human)
  Insert size (bp): 2600
  GenBank ID: M97934
  Entrez Gene: STAT2 (a.k.a. IMD44, ISGF-3, P113, PTORCH3, STAT113)
  Cloning method: Restriction Enzyme; 5′ cloning site EcoRI (not destroyed); 3′ cloning site EcoRI (not destroyed)
  Sequencing primers: 5′ T7; 3′ M13 Reverse
Terms and licenses: Academic/Nonprofit Terms; Industry Terms: Not Available to Industry
Depositor comments: Diagnostic Restriction Digest with HindIII (2.1kb and 3.5kb).
How to cite: Stat2 pBluescript SK (-) was a gift from Jim Darnell (Addgene plasmid # 8705 ; http://n2t.net/addgene:8705 ; RRID:Addgene_8705)
