[The description below was written by a language model from this plasmid's Addgene catalogue record and pLannotate feature annotations shown in this document.]
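Description:
Stat2 pBluescript SK (-) is a phagemid cloning vector carrying the human STAT2 cDNA, built on the roughly 3 kb pBluescript SK(-) backbone. It replicates in E. coli from a high-copy ColE1/pUC-type origin and is selected with ampicillin through the β-lactamase (AmpR) gene and its own promoter. The backbone also retains an f1 bacteriophage origin, which allows rescue of single-stranded DNA with helper phage. The sequenced record is 5,647 nt, consistent with the stated backbone plus an insert of about 2.6 kb.

The insert was cloned into the EcoRI site of the polylinker, with the site preserved at both ends, so the cDNA can be released with EcoRI. This splits the multiple cloning site into two annotated fragments and interrupts the lacZα coding region. The feature table shows a STAT2 open reading frame of about 2.55 kb lying in the same orientation as the upstream T7 promoter. T7 RNA polymerase would therefore produce sense transcripts, while the T3 promoter on the opposite flank would produce antisense RNA. The lac promoter, operator and CAP binding site also lie on the T3 side and point against the coding strand. So although the catalogue lists the vector type as bacterial expression, the plasmid has no arrangement for lac-driven STAT2 expression and no mammalian promoter, and no epitope tags are annotated.

STAT2 encodes the 113 kDa component of the interferon-stimulated transcription factor ISGF3. It is tyrosine-phosphorylated after type I interferon signalling and pairs with STAT1 and IRF9 to activate genes carrying interferon-stimulated response elements. The plasmid is best regarded as a cDNA source for subcloning, sequencing, or in vitro transcription of sense or antisense RNA, although the record does not state a specific intended use.
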