Features (pLannotate 1.2.2; 14 found; start..end, strand, type, name):
    111..129     +  promoter       T7 promoter: promoter for bacteriophage T7 RNA polymerase
    138..192     -  misc_feature   MCS (fragment): pBluescript multiple cloning site
    218..2770    +  CDS            STAT2: STAT2_HUMAN - Experimental evidence at protein level: Swiss-Prot protein existence level 1. Signal transducer and activator of transcription that mediates signaling by type I interferons (IFN-alpha and IFN-beta). Following type I IFN binding to cell surface receptors, Jak kinases (TYK2 and JAK1) are activated, leading to tyrosine phosphorylation of STAT1 and STAT2. The phosphorylated STATs dimerize, associate with IRF9/ISGF3G to form a complex termed ISGF3 transcription factor, that enters the nucleus. ISGF3 binds to the IFN stimulated response element (ISRE) to activate the transcription of i
   2874..2933    -  misc_feature   MCS (fragment): pBluescript multiple cloning site
   2946..2964    -  promoter       T3 promoter: promoter for bacteriophage T3 RNA polymerase
   3009..3025    -  protein_bind   lac operator: The lac repressor binds to the lac operator to inhibit transcription in E. coli. This inhibition can be relieved by adding lactose or isopropyl-β-D-thiogalactopyranoside (IPTG). lac repressor encoded by lacI
   3033..3063    -  promoter       lac promoter: promoter for the E. coli lac operon
   3078..3099    -  protein_bind   CAP binding site: CAP binding activates transcription in the presence of cAMP. E. coli catabolite activator protein
   3112..3204    -  CDS            lacI (fragment): lac repressor; lacI; The lac repressor binds to the lac operator to inhibit transcription in E. coli. This inhibition can be relieved by adding lactose or isopropyl-β-D-thiogalactopyranoside (IPTG).
   3387..3975    -  rep_origin     ori: high-copy-number ColE1/pMB1/pBR322/pUC origin of replication
   4146..5006    -  CDS            AmpR: β-lactamase; bla; confers resistance to ampicillin, carbenicillin, and related antibiotics
   5007..5111    -  promoter       AmpR promoter: bla
   5138..5566    +  rep_origin     f1 ori (sequence partly withheld): f1 bacteriophage origin of replication; arrow indicates direction of (+) strand synthesis
   5598..108     -  CDS            lacZα (fragment) (across the origin): LacZα fragment of β-galactosidase; lacZ fragment
>Addgene plasmid #8705 | Stat2 pBluescript SK (-) | addgene full sequence | sequence record 232067 | Addgene NGS Result
CTTCGCTATTACGCCAGCTGGCGAAAGGGGGATGTGCTGCAAGGCGATTAAGTTGGGTAACGCCAGGGTT
TTCCCAGTCACGACGTTGTAAAACGACGGCCAGTGAATTGTAATACGACTCACTATAGGGCGAATTGGGT
ACCGGGCCCCCCCTCGAGGTCGACGGTATCGATAAGCTTGATATCGAATTCCGACTGCAACCCTAATCAG
AGCCCAAATGGCGCAGTGGGAAATGCTGCAGAATCTTGACAGCCCCTTTCAGGATCAGCTGCACCAGCTT
TACTCGCACAGCCTCCTGCCTGTGGACATTCGACAGTACTTGGCTGTCTGGATTGAAGACCAGAACTGGC
AGGAAGCTGCACTTGGGAGTGATGATTCCAAGGCTACCATGCTATTCTTCCACTTCTTGGATCAGCTGAA
CTATGAGTGTGGCCGTTGCAGCCAGGACCCAGAGTCCTTGTTGCTGCAGCACAATTTGCGGAAATTCTGC
CGGGACATTCAGCCCTTTTCCCAGGATCCTACCCAGTTGGCTGAGATGATCTTTAACCTCCTTCTGGAAG
AAAAAAGAATTTTGATCCAGGCTCAGAGGGCCCAATTGGAACAAGGAGAGCCAGTTCTCGAAACACCTGT
GGAGAGCCAGCAACATGAGATTGAATCCCGGATCCTGGATTTAAGGGCTATGATGGAGAAGCTGGTAAAA
TCCATCAGCCAACTGAAAGACCAGCAGGATGTCTTCTGCTTCCGATATAAGATCCAGGCCAAAGGGAAGA
CACCCTCTCTGGACCCCCATCAGACCAAAGAGCAGAAGATTCTGCAGGAAACTCTCAATGAACTGGACAA
AAGGAGAAAGGAGGTGCTGGATGCCTCCAAAGCACTGCTAGGCCGATTAACTACCCTAATCGAGCTACTG
CTGCCAAAGTTGGAGGAGTGGAAGGCCCAGCAGCAAAAAGCCTGCATCAGAGCTCCCATTGACCACGGGT
TGGAACAGCTGGAGACATGGTTCACAGCTGGAGCAAAGCTGTTGTTTCACCTGAGGCAGCTGCTGAAGGA
GCTGAAGGGACTGAGTTGCCTGGTTAGCTATCAGGATGACCCTCTGACCAAAGGGGTGGACCTACGCAAC
GCCCAGGTCACAGAGTTGCTACAGCGTCTGCTCCACAGAGCCTTTGTGGTAGAAACCCAGCCCTGCATGC
CCCAAACTCCCCATCGACCCCTCATCCTCAAGACTGGCAGCAAGTTCACCGTCCGAACAAGGCTGCTGGT
GAGACTCCAGGAAGGCAATGAGTCACTGACTGTGGAAGTCTCCATTGACAGGAATCCTCCTCAATTACAA
GGCTTCCGGAAGTTCAACATTCTGACTTCAAACCAGAAAACTTTGACCCCCGAGAAGGGGCAGAGTCAGG
GTTTGATTTGGGACTTTGGTTACCTGACTCTGGTGGAGCAACGTTCAGGTGGTTCAGGAAAGGGCAGCAA
TAAGGGGCCACTAGGTGTGACAGAGGAACTGCACATCATCAGCTTCACGGTCAAATATACCTACCAGGGT
CTGAAGCAGGAGCTGAAAACGGACACCCTCCCTGTGGTGATTATTTCCAACATGAACCAGCTCTCAATTG
CCTGGGCTTCAGTTCTCTGGTTCAATTTGCTCAGCCCAAACCTTCAGAACCAGCAGTTCTTCTCCAACCC
CCCCAAGGCTCCCTGGAGCTTGCTGGGCCCTGCTCTCAGTTGGCAGTTCTCCTCCTATGTTGGCCGAGGC
CTCAACTCAGACCAGCTGAGCATGCTGAGAAACAAGCTGTTCGGGCAGAACTGTAGGACTGAGGATCCAT
TATTGTCCTGGGCTGACTTCACTAAGCGAGAGAGCCCTCCTGGCAAGTTACCATTCTGGACATGGCTGGA
CAAAATTCTGGAGTTAGTACATGACCACCTGAAGGATCTCTGGAATGATGGACGCATCATGGGCTTTGTG
AGTCGGAGCCAGGAGCGCCGGCTGCTGAAGAAGACCATGTCTGGCACCTTTCTACTGCGCTTCAGTGAAT
CGTCAGAAGGGGGCATTACCTGCTCCTGGGTGGAGCACCAGGATGATGACAAGGTGCTCATCTACTCTGT
GCAACCGTACACGAAGGAGGTGCTGCAGTCACTCCCGCTGACTGAAATCATCCGCCATTACCAGTTGCTC
ACTGAGGAGAATATACCTGAAAACCCACTGCGCTTCCTCTATCCCCGAATCCCCCGGGATGAAGCTTTTG
GGTGCTACTACCAGGAGAAAGTTAATCTCCAGGAACGGAGGAAATACCTGAAACACAGGCTCATTGTGGT
CTCTAATAGACAGGTGGATGAACTGCAACAACCGCTGGAGCTTAAGCCAGAGCCAGAGCTGGAGTCATTA
GAGCTGGAACTAGGGCTGGTGCCAGAGCCAGAGCTCAGCCTGGACTTAGAGCCACTGCTGAAGGCAGGGC
TGGATCTGGGGCCAGAGCTAGAGTCTGTGCTGGAGTCCACTCTGGAGCCTGTGATAGAGCCCACACTATG
CATGGTATCACAAACAGTGCCAGAGCCAGACCAAGGACCTGTATCACAGCCAGTGCCAGAGCCAGATTTG
CCCTGTGATCTGAGACATTTGAACACTGAGCCAATGGAAATCTTCAGAAACTGTGTAAAGATTGAAGAAA
TCATGCCGAATGGTGACCCACTGTTGGCTGGCCAGAACACCGTGGATGAGGTTTACGTCTCCCGCCCCAG
CCACTTCTACACTGATGGACCCTTGATGCCTTCTGACTTCTAGGAACCACATTTCCTCTGTTCTTTTCAT
ATCTCTTGCCCTTCCTACTCCTCATAGCATGATATTGTTCTCCAAGGATGGGAATCAGGCATGTGTCCCT
TCGGAATTCCTGCAGCCCGGGGGATCCACTAGTTCTAGAGCGGCCGCCACCGCGGTGGAGCTCCAGCTTT
TGTTCCCTTTAGTGAGGGTTAATTTCGAGCTTGGCGTAATCATGGTCATAGCTGTTTCCTGTGTGAAATT
GTTATCCGCTCACAATTCCACACAACATACGAGCCGGAAGCATAAAGTGTAAAGCCTGGGGTGCCTAATG
AGTGAGCTAACTCACATTAATTGCGTTGCGCTCACTGCCCGCTTTCCAGTCGGGAAACCTGTCGTGCCAG
CTGCATTAATGAATCGGCCAACGCGCGGGGAGAGGCGGTTTGCGTATTGGGCGCTCTTCCGCTTCCTCGC
TCACTGACTCGCTGCGCTCGGTCGTTCGGCTGCGGCGAGCGGTATCAGCTCACTCAAAGGCGGTAATACG
GTTATCCACAGAATCAGGGGATAACGCAGGAAAGAACATGTGAGCAAAAGGCCAGCAAAAGGCCAGGAAC
CGTAAAAAGGCCGCGTTGCTGGCGTTTTTCCATAGGCTCCGCCCCCCTGACGAGCATCACAAAAATCGAC
GCTCAAGTCAGAGGTGGCGAAACCCGACAGGACTATAAAGATACCAGGCGTTTCCCCCTGGAAGCTCCCT
CGTGCGCTCTCCTGTTCCGACCCTGCCGCTTACCGGATACCTGTCCGCCTTTCTCCCTTCGGGAAGCGTG
GCGCTTTCTCATAGCTCACGCTGTAGGTATCTCAGTTCGGTGTAGGTCGTTCGCTCCAAGCTGGGCTGTG
TGCACGAACCCCCCGTTCAGCCCGACCGCTGCGCCTTATCCGGTAACTATCGTCTTGAGTCCAACCCGGT
AAGACACGACTTATCGCCACTGGCAGCAGCCACTGGTAACAGGATTAGCAGAGCGAGGTATGTAGGCGGT
GCTACAGAGTTCTTGAAGTGGTGGCCTAACTACGGCTACACTAGAAGAACAGTATTTGGTATCTGCGCTC
TGCTGAAGCCAGTTACCTTCGGAAAAAGAGTTGGTAGCTCTTGATCCGGCAAACAAACCACCGCTGGTAG
CGGTGGTTTTTTTGTTTGCAAGCAGCAGATTACGCGCAGAAAAAAAGGATCTCAAGAAGATCCTTTGATC
TTTTCTACGGGGTCTGACGCTCAGTGGAACGAAAACTCACGTTAAGGGATTTTGGTCATGAGATTATCAA
AAAGGATCTTCACCTAGATCCTTTTAAATTAAAAATGAAGTTTTAAATCAATCTAAAGTATATATGAGTA
AACTTGGTCTGACAGTTACCAATGCTTAATCAGTGAGGCACCTATCTCAGCGATCTGTCTATTTCGTTCA
TCCATAGTTGCCTGACTCCCCGTCGTGTAGATAACTACGATACGGGAGGGCTTACCATCTGGCCCCAGTG
CTGCAATGATACCGCGAGACCCACGCTCACCGGCTCCAGATTTATCAGCAATAAACCAGCCAGCCGGAAG
GGCCGAGCGCAGAAGTGGTCCTGCAACTTTATCCGCCTCCATCCAGTCTATTAATTGTTGCCGGGAAGCT
AGAGTAAGTAGTTCGCCAGTTAATAGTTTGCGCAACGTTGTTGCCATTGCTACAGGCATCGTGGTGTCAC
GCTCGTCGTTTGGTATGGCTTCATTCAGCTCCGGTTCCCAACGATCAAGGCGAGTTACATGATCCCCCAT
GTTGTGCAAAAAAGCGGTTAGCTCCTTCGGTCCTCCGATCGTTGTCAGAAGTAAGTTGGCCGCAGTGTTA
TCACTCATGGTTATGGCAGCACTGCATAATTCTCTTACTGTCATGCCATCCGTAAGATGCTTTTCTGTGA
CTGGTGAGTACTCAACCAAGTCATTCTGAGAATAGTGTATGCGGCGACCGAGTTGCTCTTGCCCGGCGTC
AATACGGGATAATACCGCGCCACATAGCAGAACTTTAAAAGTGCTCATCATTGGAAAACGTTCTTCGGGG
CGAAAACTCTCAAGGATCTTACCGCTGTTGAGATCCAGTTCGATGTAACCCACTCGTGCACCCAACTGAT
CTTCAGCATCTTTTACTTTCACCAGCGTTTCTGGGTGAGCAAAAACAGGAAGGCAAAATGCCGCAAAAAA
GGGAATAAGGGCGACACGGAAATGTTGAATACTCATACTCTTCCTTTTTCAATATTATTGAAGCATTTAT
CAGGGTTATTGTCTCATGAGCGGATACATATTTGAATGTATTTAGAAAAATAAACAAATAGGGGTTCCGC
GCACATTTCCCCGAAAAGTGCCACCTG
[124 nt withheld, positions 5138-5261]
C
[91 nt withheld, positions 5263-5353]
A
[49 nt withheld, positions 5355-5403]
CCTTTGACGTTGGAGTCCACGTTCTTT
[37 nt withheld, positions 5431-5467]
ACCCTATCTCGGTCTATTCTTTTGATTTATAAGGGATTTTGCCGATTTCGGCCTATTGGTTAAAAAATGA
GCTGATTTAACAAAAATTTAACGCGAATTTTAACAAAATATTAACGCTTACAATTTGCCATTCGCCATTC
AGGCTGCGCAACTGTTGGGAAGGGCGATCGGTGCGGGCCT
