>Addgene plasmid #8705 | Stat2 pBluescript SK (-) | addgene partial sequence | sequence record 17165 | 8705, T7 primer
TATCGATAGCTTGATATCGAATTCCGACTGCAACCCTAATCAGAGCCCAAATGGCGCAGTGGGAAATGCT
GCAGAATCTTGACAGCCCCTTTCAGGATCAGCTGCACCAGCTTTACTCGCACAGCCTCCTGCCTGTGGAC
ATTCGACAGTACTTGGCTGTCTGGATTGAAGACCAGAACTGGCAGGAAGCTGCACTTGGGAGTGATGATT
CCAAGGCTACCATGCTATTCTTCCACTTCTTGGATCAGCTGAACTATGAGTGTGGCCGTTGCAGCCAGGA
CCCAGAGTCCTTGTTGCTGCAGCACAATTTGCGGAAATTCTGCCGGGACATTCAGCCCTTTTCCCAGGAT
CCTACCCAGTTGGCTGAGATGATCTTTAACCTCCTTCTGGAAGAAAAAAGAATTTTGATCCAGGCTCAGA
GGGCCCAATTGGAACAAGGAGAGCCAGTTCTCGAAACACCTGTGGAGAGCCAGCAACATGAGATTGAATC
CCGGATCCTGGATTTAAGGGCTATGATGGAGAAGCTGGTAAAATCCATCAGCCAACTGAAAGACCAGCAG
GATGTCTTCTGCTTCCGATATAAGATCCAGGCCAAAGGGAAGACACCCTCTCTGGACCCCCATCAGACCA
AAGAGCAGAAGATTCTGCAGGAAACTCTCAATGAACTGGACAAAAGGAGAAAGGAGGTGCTGGATGCCTC
CAAAGCACTGCTAGGCCGATTAACTACCCTAATCGAGCTACTGCTGCCAAAGTTGGAGGAGTGGAAGGCC
CAGCAGCAAAAAGCCTGCATCAGAGCTCCCATTGACCACGGGTTGGAACAGCTGGAGACATGGTTCACAG
CTGGAGCAAAGCTGTTGTTTCACCTG
